>Addgene plasmid #66455 | NPY4R-Tango | depositor partial sequence | sequence record 113523 | empty Tango
GACGGATCGGGAGATCTCCCGATCCCCTATGGTGCACTCTCAGTACAATCTGCTCTGATGCCGCATAGTT
AAGCCAGTATCTGCTCCCTGCTTGTGTGTTGGAGGTCGCTGAGTAGTGCGCGAGCAAAATTTAAGCTACA
ACAAGGCAAGGCTTGACCGACAATTGCATGAAGAATCTGCTTAGGGTTAGGCGTTTTGCGCTGCTTCGCG
ATGTACGGGCCAGATATACGCGTTGACATTGATTATTGACTAGTTATTAATAGTAATCAATTACGGGGTC
ATTAGTTCATAGCCCATATATGGAGTTCCGCGTTACATAACTTACGGTAAATGGCCCGCCTGGCTGACCG
CCCAACGACCCCCGCCCATTGACGTCAATAATGACGTATGTTCCCATAGTAACGCCAATAGGGACTTTCC
ATTGACGTCAATGGGTGGAGTATTTACGGTAAACTGCCCACTTGGCAGTACATCAAGTGTATCATATGCC
AAGTACGCCCCCTATTGACGTCAATGACGGTAAATGGCCCGCCTGGCATTATGCCCAGTACATGACCTTA
TGGGACTTTCCTACTTGGCAGTACATCTACGTATTAGTCATCGCTATTACCATGGTGATGCGGTTTTGGC
AGTACATCAATGGGCGTGGATAGCGGTTTGACTCACGGGGATTTCCAAGTCTCCACCCCATTGACGTCAA
TGGGAGTTTGTTTTGGCACCAAAATCAACGGGACTTTCCAAAATGTCGTAACAACTCCGCCCCATTGACG
CAAATGGGCGGTAGGCGTGTACGGTGGGAGGTCTATATAAGCAGAGCTCTCTGGCTAACTAGAGAACCCA
CTGCTTACTGGCTTATCGAAATTAATACGACTCACTATAGGGAGACCCAAGCTGGCTAGCGTTTAAACTT
AAGCTTGGTACCGAGCTCGGATCCACTAGTCCAGTGTGGTGGAATTCTGCAGATATCCAGCACAGTGGCG
GCCGCGCCACCATGAAGACGATCATCGCCCTGAGCTACATCTTCTGCCTGGTATTCGCCGACTACAAGGA
CGATGATGACGCCAGCATCGATACCGGTGGACGCACCCCACCCAGCCTGGGTCCCCAAGATGAGTCCTGC
ACCACCGCCAGCTCCTCCCTGGCCAAGGACACTTCATCGACCGGTGAGAACCTGTACTTCCAGCTAAGAT
TAGATAAAAGTAAAGTGATTAACAGCGCATTAGAGCTGCTTAATGAGGTCGGAATCGAAGGTTTAACAAC
CCGTAAACTCGCCCAGAAGCTAGGTGTAGAGCAGCCTACATTGTATTGGCATGTAAAAAATAAGCGGGCT
TTGCTCGACGCCTTAGCCATTGAGATGTTAGATAGGCACCATACTCACTTTTGCCCTTTAGAAGGGGAAA
GCTGGCAAGATTTTTTACGTAATAACGCTAAAAGTTTTAGATGTGCTTTACTAAGTCATCGCGATGGAGC
AAAAGTACATTTAGGTACACGGCCTACAGAAAAACAGTATGAAACTCTCGAAAATCAATTAGCCTTTTTA
TGCCAACAAGGTTTTTCACTAGAGAATGCATTATATGCACTCAGCGCTGTGGGGCATTTTACTTTAGGTT
GCGTATTGGAAGATCAAGAGCATCAAGTCGCTAAAGAAGAAAGGGAAACACCTACTACTGATAGTATGCC
GCCATTATTACGACAAGCTATCGAATTATTTGATCACCAAGGTGCAGAGCCAGCCTTCTTATTCGGCCTT
GAATTGATCATATGCGGATTAGAAAAACAACTTAAATGTGAAAGTGGGTCCGCGTACAGCCGCGCGCGTA
CGAAAAACAATTACGGGTCTACCATCGAGGGCCTGCTCGATCTCCCGGACGACGACGCCCCCGAAGAGGC
GGGGCTGGCGGCTCCGCGCCTGTCCTTTCTCCCCGCGGGACACACGCGCAGACTGTCGACGGCCCCCCCG
ACCGATGTCAGCCTGGGGGACGAGCTCCACTTAGACGGCGAGGACGTGGCGATGGCGCATGCCGACGCGC
TAGACGATTTCGATCTGGACATGTTGGGGGACGGGGATTCCCCGGGTCCGGGATTTACCCCCCACGACTC
CGCCCCCTACGGCGCTCTGGATATGGCCGACTTCGAGTTTGAGCAGATGTTTACCGATGCCCTTGGAATT
GACGAGTACGGTGGGTAGCTCGAGTCTAGAGGGCCCGTTTAAACCCGCTGATCAGCCTCGACTGTGCCTT
CTAGTTGCCAGCCATCTGTTGTTTGCCCCTCCCCCGTGCCTTCCTTGACCCTGGAAGGTGCCACTCCCAC
TGTCCTTTCCTAATAAAATGAGGAAATTGCATCGCATTGTCTGAGTAGGTGTCATTCTATTCTGGGGGGT
GGGGTGGGGCAGGACAGCAAGGGGGAGGATTGGGAAGACAATAGCAGGCATGCTGGGGATGCGGTGGGCT
CTATGGCTTCTGAGGCGGAAAGAACCAGCTGGGGCTCTAGGGGGTATCCCC
[124 nt withheld, positions 2502-2625]
C
[91 nt withheld, positions 2627-2717]
A
[49 nt withheld, positions 2719-2767]
CCTTTGACGTTGGAGTCCACGTTCTTT
[37 nt withheld, positions 2795-2831]
ACCCTATCTCGGTCTATTCTTTTGATTTATAAGGGATTTTGCCGATTTCGGCCTATTGGTTAAAAAATGA
GCTGATTTAACAAAAATTTAACGCGAATTAATTCTGTGGAATGTGTGTCAGTTAGGGTGTGGAAAGTCCC
CAGGCTCCCCAGCAGGCAGAAGTATGCAAAGCATGCATCTCAATTAGTCAGCAACCAGGTGTGGAAAGTC
CCCAGGCTCCCCAGCAGGCAGAAGTATGCAAAGCATGCATCTCAATTAGTCAGCAACCATAGTCCCGCCC
CTAACTCCGCCCATCCCGCCCCTAACTCCGCCCAGTTCCGCCCATTCTCCGCCCCATGGCTGACTAATTT
TTTTTATTTATGCAGAGGCCGAGGCCGCCTCTGCCTCTGAGCTATTCCAGAAGTAGTGAGGAGGCTTTTT
TGGAGGCCTAGGCTTTTGCAAAAAGCTCCCGGGAGCTTGTATATCCATTTTCGGATCTGATCAAGAGACA
GGATGAGGATCGTTTCGCATGATTGAACAAGATGGATTGCACGCAGGTTCTCCGGCCGCTTGGGTGGAGA
GGCTATTCGGCTATGACTGGGCACAACAGACAATCGGCTGCTCTGATGCCGCCGTGTTCCGGCTGTCAGC
GCAGGGGCGCCCGGTTCTTTTTGTCAAGACCGACCTGTCCGGTGCCCTGAATGAACTGCAGGACGAGGCA
GCGCGGCTATCGTGGCTGGCCACGACGGGCGTTCCTTGCGCAGCTGTGCTCGACGTTGTCACTGAAGCGG
GAAGGGACTGGCTGCTATTGGGCGAAGTGCCGGGGCAGGATCTCCTGTCATCTCACCTTGCTCCTGCCGA
GAAAGTATCCATCATGGCTGATGCAATGCGGCGGCTGCATACGCTTGATCCGGCTACCTGCCCATTCGAC
CACCAAGCGAAACATCGCATCGAGCGAGCACGTACTCGGATGGAAGCCGGTCTTGTCGATCAGGATGATC
TGGACGAAGAGCATCAGGGGCTCGCGCCAGCCGAACTGTTCGCCAGGCTCAAGGCGCGCATGCCCGACGG
CGAGGATCTCGTCGTGACCCATGGCGATGCCTGCTTGCCGAATATCATGGTGGAAAATGGCCGCTTTTCT
GGATTCATCGACTGTGGCCGGCTGGGTGTGGCGGACCGCTATCAGGACATAGCGTTGGCTACCCGTGATA
TTGCTGAAGAGCTTGGCGGCGAATGGGCTGACCGCTTCCTCGTGCTTTACGGTATCGCCGCTCCCGATTC
GCAGCGCATCGCCTTCTATCGCCTTCTTGACGAGTTCTTCTGAGCGGGACTCTGGGGTTCGAAATGACCG
ACCAAGCGACGCCCAACCTGCCATCACGAGATTTCGATTCCACCGCCGCCTTCTATGAAAGGTTGGGCTT
CGGAATCGTTTTCCGGGACGCCGGCTGGATGATCCTCCAGCGCGGGGATCTCATGCTGGAGTTCTTCGCC
CACCCCAACTTGTTTATTGCAGCTTATAATGGTTACAAATAAAGCAATAGCATCACAAATTTCACAAATA
AAGCATTTTTTTCACTGCATTCTAGTTGTGGTTTGTCCAAACTCATCAATGTATCTTATCATGTCTGTAT
ACCGTCGACCTCTAGCTAGAGCTTGGCGTAATCATGGTCATAGCTGTTTCCTGTGTGAAATTGTTATCCG
CTCACAATTCCACACAACATACGAGCCGGAAGCATAAAGTGTAAAGCCTGGGGTGCCTAATGAGTGAGCT
AACTCACATTAATTGCGTTGCGCTCACTGCCCGCTTTCCAGTCGGGAAACCTGTCGTGCCAGCTGCATTA
ATGAATCGGCCAACGCGCGGGGAGAGGCGGTTTGCGTATTGGGCGCTCTTCCGCTTCCTCGCTCACTGAC
TCGCTGCGCTCGGTCGTTCGGCTGCGGCGAGCGGTATCAGCTCACTCAAAGGCGGTAATACGGTTATCCA
CAGAATCAGGGGATAACGCAGGAAAGAACATGTGAGCAAAAGGCCAGCAAAAGGCCAGGAACCGTAAAAA
GGCCGCGTTGCTGGCGTTTTTCCATAGGCTCCGCCCCCCTGACGAGCATCACAAAAATCGACGCTCAAGT
CAGAGGTGGCGAAACCCGACAGGACTATAAAGATACCAGGCGTTTCCCCCTGGAAGCTCCCTCGTGCGCT
CTCCTGTTCCGACCCTGCCGCTTACCGGATACCTGTCCGCCTTTCTCCCTTCGGGAAGCGTGGCGCTTTC
TCATAGCTCACGCTGTAGGTATCTCAGTTCGGTGTAGGTCGTTCGCTCCAAGCTGGGCTGTGTGCACGAA
CCCCCCGTTCAGCCCGACCGCTGCGCCTTATCCGGTAACTATCGTCTTGAGTCCAACCCGGTAAGACACG
ACTTATCGCCACTGGCAGCAGCCACTGGTAACAGGATTAGCAGAGCGAGGTATGTAGGCGGTGCTACAGA
GTTCTTGAAGTGGTGGCCTAACTACGGCTACACTAGAAGAACAGTATTTGGTATCTGCGCTCTGCTGAAG
CCAGTTACCTTCGGAAAAAGAGTTGGTAGCTCTTGATCCGGCAAACAAACCACCGCTGGTAGCGGTTTTT
TTGTTTGCAAGCAGCAGATTACGCGCAGAAAAAAAGGATCTCAAGAAGATCCTTTGATCTTTTCTACGGG
GTCTGACGCTCAGTGGAACGAAAACTCACGTTAAGGGATTTTGGTCATGAGATTATCAAAAAGGATCTTC
ACCTAGATCCTTTTAAATTAAAAATGAAGTTTTAAATCAATCTAAAGTATATATGAGTAAACTTGGTCTG
ACAGTTACCAATGCTTAATCAGTGAGGCACCTATCTCAGCGATCTGTCTATTTCGTTCATCCATAGTTGC
CTGACTCCCCGTCGTGTAGATAACTACGATACGGGAGGGCTTACCATCTGGCCCCAGTGCTGCAATGATA
CCGCGAGACCCACGCTCACCGGCTCCAGATTTATCAGCAATAAACCAGCCAGCCGGAAGGGCCGAGCGCA
GAAGTGGTCCTGCAACTTTATCCGCCTCCATCCAGTCTATTAATTGTTGCCGGGAAGCTAGAGTAAGTAG
TTCGCCAGTTAATAGTTTGCGCAACGTTGTTGCCATTGCTACAGGCATCGTGGTGTCACGCTCGTCGTTT
GGTATGGCTTCATTCAGCTCCGGTTCCCAACGATCAAGGCGAGTTACATGATCCCCCATGTTGTGCAAAA
AAGCGGTTAGCTCCTTCGGTCCTCCGATCGTTGTCAGAAGTAAGTTGGCCGCAGTGTTATCACTCATGGT
TATGGCAGCACTGCATAATTCTCTTACTGTCATGCCATCCGTAAGATGCTTTTCTGTGACTGGTGAGTAC
TCAACCAAGTCATTCTGAGAATAGTGTATGCGGCGACCGAGTTGCTCTTGCCCGGCGTCAATACGGGATA
ATACCGCGCCACATAGCAGAACTTTAAAAGTGCTCATCATTGGAAAACGTTCTTCGGGGCGAAAACTCTC
AAGGATCTTACCGCTGTTGAGATCCAGTTCGATGTAACCCACTCGTGCACCCAACTGATCTTCAGCATCT
TTTACTTTCACCAGCGTTTCTGGGTGAGCAAAAACAGGAAGGCAAAATGCCGCAAAAAAGGGAATAAGGG
CGACACGGAAATGTTGAATACTCATACTCTTCCTTTTTCAATATTATTGAAGCATTTATCAGGGTTATTG
TCTCATGAGCGGATACATATTTGAATGTATTTAGAAAAATAAACAAATAGGGGTTCCGCGCACATTTCCC
CGAAAAGTGCCACCTGACGTC
