>Addgene plasmid #66455 | NPY4R-Tango | depositor partial sequence | sequence record 113524 | NPY4R
ATGAACACTTCACACCTGCTGGCCCTGTTGCTTCCAAAGAGCCCACAAGGCGAGAATCGCAGCAAGCCCT
TGGGGACTCCTTATAACTTCTCAGAGCACTGTCAGGACTCCGTGGATGTGATGGTATTCATCGTCACGTC
CTACTCCATCGAAACAGTCGTGGGAGTGCTCGGGAACCTCTGTCTCATGTGTGTGACTGTCCGGCAAAAA
GAAAAGGCTAACGTCACCAACCTGCTGATTGCTAACCTGGCATTCAGCGATTTCCTTATGTGCTTGCTGT
GCCAGCCACTGACAGCGGTTTACACCATCATGGACTATTGGATATTCGGAGAGACACTGTGTAAGATGAG
CGCTTTTATACAGTGTATGTCAGTTACTGTGAGCATTCTGTCTTTGGTCCTTGTCGCCCTCGAAAGGCAT
CAGTTGATTATTAATCCCACGGGCTGGAAGCCCTCTATCTCTCAAGCATATCTGGGTATCGTGCTGATCT
GGGTCATTGCATGCGTGCTTAGTCTCCCCTTCCTGGCTAACAGTATTTTGGAGAACGTCTTTCACAAGAA
CCATAGCAAAGCTCTGGAGTTTTTGGCCGACAAGGTCGTATGCACTGAGTCCTGGCCATTGGCACATCAC
CGGACAATTTATACAACCTTCCTGCTGTTGTTCCAGTACTGTCTGCCCCTCGGTTTTATCCTCGTCTGCT
ATGCCAGGATCTACAGGCGCCTGCAGCGCCAGGGGCGCGTGTTCCACAAAGGGACCTATTCCCTCAGGGC
TGGACACATGAAACAGGTGAATGTTGTTCTCGTCGTGATGGTGGTTGCTTTTGCGGTGTTGTGGCTGCCA
CTCCACGTGTTCAACAGCCTCGAAGATTGGCATCACGAGGCCATCCCAATCTGTCACGGTAATCTGATTT
TCCTCGTCTGTCATCTCTTGGCCATGGCTTCTACCTGCGTGAACCCCTTTATATACGGCTTTTTGAATAC
AAATTTCAAGAAGGAGATCAAGGCACTCGTGCTTACATGTCAGCAGAGCGCCCCGCTGGAGGAGTCCGAA
CACTTGCCCCTGTCCACTGTGCACACGGAAGTCAGCAAGGGATCCTTGAGGCTGAGCGGGCGCAGTAACC
CGATA
