>Addgene plasmid #66455 | NPY4R-Tango | addgene partial sequence | sequence record 120477 | CMV-F 5'-CGCAAATGGGCGGTAGGCGTG-3'
CTCTCTGGCTAACTAGAGAACCCACTGCTTACTGGCTTATCGAAATTAATACGACTCACTATAGGGAGAC
CCAAGCTGGCTAGCGTTTAAACTTAAGCTTGGTACCGAGCTCGGATCCACTAGTCCAGTGTGGTGGAATT
CTGCAGATATCCAGCACAGTGGCGGCCGCGCCACCATGAAGACGATCATCGCCCTGAGCTACATCTTCTG
CCTGGTATTCGCCGACTACAAGGACGATGATGACGCCAGCATCGATATGAACACTTCACACCTGCTGGCC
CTGTTGCTTCCAAAGAGCCCACAAGGCGAGAATCGCAGCAAGCCCTTGGGGACTCCTTATAACTTCTCAG
AGCACTGTCAGGACTCCGTGGATGTGATGGTATTCATCGTCACGTCCTACTCCATCGAAACAGTCGTGGG
AGTGCTCGGGAACCTCTGTCTCATGTGTGTGACTGTCCGGCAAAAAGAAAAGGCTAACGTCACCAACCTG
CTGATTGCTAACCTGGCATTCAGCGATTTCCTTATGTGCTTGCTGTGCCAGCCACTGACAGCGGTTTACA
CCATCATGGACTATTGGATATTCGGAGAGACACTGTGTAAGATGAGCGCTTTTATACAGTGTATGTCAGT
TACTGTGAGCATTCTGTCTTTGGTCCTTGTCGCCCTCGAAAGGCATCAGTTGATTATTAATCCCACGGGC
TGGAAGCCCTCTATCTCTCAAGCATATCTGGGTATCGTGCTGATCTGGGTCATTGCATGCGTGCTTAGTC
TCCCCTTCCTGGCTAACAGTATTTTGGAGAACGTCTTTCACAAGAACCATAGCAAAGCTCTGGAGTTTTT
GGCCGACAAGGTCGTATGCACTGAGTCCTGGCCATTGGCACATCACCGGACAATTTATACAACCTTCCTG
CTGT
