>Addgene plasmid #66455 | NPY4R-Tango | addgene partial sequence | sequence record 120479 | Tet-R 5'-GGCGAGTTTACGGGTTGTTA-3'
GCTCTAATGCGCTGTTAATCACTTTACTTTTATCTAATCTTAGCTGGAAGTACAGGTTCTCACCGGTCGA
TGAAGTGTCCTTGGCCAGGGAGGAGCTGGCGGTGGTGCAGGACTCATCTTGGGGACCCAGGCTGGGTGGG
GTGCGTCCACCGGTATCGATTATCGGGTTACTGCGCCCGCTCAGCCTCAAGGATCCCTTGCTGACTTCCG
TGTGCACAGTGGACAGGGGCAAGTGTTCGGACTCCTCCAGCGGGGCGCTCTGCTGACATGTAAGCACGAG
TGCCTTGATCTCCTTCTTGAAATTTGTATTCAAAAAGCCGTATATAAAGGGGTTCACGCAGGTAGAAGCC
ATGGCCAAGAGATGACAGACGAGGAAAATCAGATTACCGTGACAGATTGGGATGGCCTCGTGATGCCAAT
CTTCGAGGCTGTTGAACACGTGGAGTGGCAGCCACAACACCGCAAAAGCAACCACCATCACGACGAGAAC
AACATTCACCTGTTTCATGTGTCCAGCCCTGAGGGAATAGGTCCCTTTGTGGAACACGCGCCCCTGGCGC
TGCAGGCGCCTGTAGATCCTGGCATAGCAGACGAGGATAAAACCGAGGGGCAGACAGTACTGGAACAACA
GCAGGAAGGTTGTATAAATTGTCCGGTGATGTGCCAATGGCCAGGACTCAGTGCATACGACCTTGTCGGC
CAAAAACTCCAGAGCTTTGCTATGGTTCTTGTGAAAGACGTTCTCCAAAATACTGTTAGCCAGGAAGGGG
AGACTAAGCACGCATGCAATGACCCAGATCAGCACGATACCCAGATATGCTTGAGAGATAGAGGGCTTCC
AGCCCGTGGGATTAATAATCAACTGATGCCTTTCGAGGGCGACAAGGACCAAAGACAGAATGCTCACAGT
AACTGACATACACTGTATAAAAGCGCTCATCTTACACAGTGTCTCTCCGAATATCCA
