[The description below was written by a language model from this plasmid's Addgene catalogue record.]
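Description:
NPY4R-Tango is a mammalian expression plasmid from the PRESTO-Tango collection, a set of G protein-coupled receptor constructs built for parallel screening of receptor activation through a transcriptional readout. It is based on an "empty Tango" backbone that was derived from pcDNA3.1(+). It is propagated as a high-copy plasmid in E. coli under ampicillin selection and carries a neomycin resistance marker, so transfected mammalian cells can be selected with G418.

The insert is the human NPY4R coding sequence (neuropeptide Y receptor Y4, also known as PPYR1 or the pancreatic polypeptide receptor), about 1.1 kb. It is expressed from the CMV promoter with an N-terminal FLAG tag supplied by the backbone, which is commonly used to detect receptor expression. The depositor comments show that a tTA (tetracycline transactivator) sequence lies downstream of the receptor, consistent with the Tango design in which the receptor is fused at its C terminus to a releasable transcription factor. In that general scheme, agonist-driven arrestin recruitment to the receptor frees tTA, which then drives a reporter gene supplied separately. The record states only that transcriptional activation follows arrestin translocation, and it does not list the linker, the protease cleavage site or other modules within the fusion.

The receptor was cloned with NotI at the 5′ end. The 3′ site is recorded as XhoI, but the depositor notes that most vectors in the series carry XbaI instead of XhoI downstream of tTA, so the site actually present in this plasmid is uncertain. The construct was produced under a programme that develops tools for understudied druggable proteins. It is intended for G protein-independent, arrestin-based profiling of ligands at NPY4R.
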