Addgene plasmid #66455: NPY4R-Tango
Purpose: Expression of G protein-coupled receptors for PRESTO-Tango: parallel receptorome expression and screening via transcriptional output, with transcriptional activation following arrestin translocation
Depositing lab: Bryan Roth. Depositing organization: University of North Carolina at Chapel Hill. Publication: PRESTO-Tango as an open-source resource for interrogation of the druggable human GPCRome. Kroeze WK, Sassano MF, Huang XP, Lansu K, McCorvy JD, Giguere PM, Sciaky N, Roth BL. Nat Struct Mol Biol. 2015 May;22(5):362-9. doi: 10.1038/nsmb.3014. Epub 2015 Apr 20. PubMed 25895059.
Backbone
  Vector backbone: empty Tango
  Backbone size w/o insert (bp): 6632
  Vector type: Mammalian Expression
  Selectable markers: Neomycin (select with G418)
Growth in bacteria
  Bacterial resistance: Ampicillin, 100 μg/mL
  Growth temperature: 37°C
  Growth strain: DH5alpha
  Copy number: High Copy
Gene/Insert
  Gene/Insert name: NPY4R
  Species: H. sapiens (human)
  Insert size (bp): 1125
  Entrez Gene: NPY4R (a.k.a. NPY4-R, PP1, PPYR1, Y4)
  Promoter: CMV
  Tag / fusion protein: FLAG (N terminal on backbone)
  Cloning method: Restriction Enzyme; 5′ cloning site NotI (not destroyed); 3′ cloning site XhoI (unknown if destroyed)
  Sequencing primers: 5′ CMV-F; 3′ Tet-R
Terms and licenses: Academic/Nonprofit Terms; Industry Terms: Not Available to Industry
Depositor comments: Please note: Most of the PRESTO-Tango vectors do not contain the XhoI cut site downstream of the tTA sequence and instead carry an XbaI site. If you need to perform an XhoI digest we recommend sequencing with a forward primer at the C-terminus of tTA to determine which of the two sites is present. Suggested primer: 5-gagctccacttagacggcgagg-3. Original backbone was pcDNA3.1(+). These plasmids were generated as part of the Illuminating the Druggable Genome (IDG) program sponsored by the NIH Common Fund. The goal of this program is to identify, gather, and distribute information and resources for proteins that currently are not well-studied yet belong to commonly drug-targeted protein families: protein kinases, non-olfactory G-protein coupled receptors (GPCRs), and ion channels. The IDG program is designed to develop fundamental research tools for understudied proteins, elucidate their function, and disseminate the IDG-related resources and data to the greater scientific community.
How to cite: NPY4R-Tango was a gift from Bryan Roth (Addgene plasmid # 66455 ; http://n2t.net/addgene:66455 ; RRID:Addgene_66455)
